Addgene plasmid #109623: actc1b-mKate2-rab33a
Purpose: Muscle specific zebrafish expression of mKate2 fused to rab33a
Depositing lab: Rob Parton. Depositing organization: University of Queensland, Institute for Molecular Bioscience. Publication: In vivo cell biological screening identifies an endocytic capture mechanism for T-tubule formation. Hall TE, Martel N, Ariotti N, Xiong Z, Lo HP, Ferguson C, Rae J, Lim YW, Parton RG. Nat Commun. 2020 Jul 24;11(1):3711. doi: 10.1038/s41467-020-17486-w. PubMed 32709891.
Backbone
  Vector backbone: pDONR p2R-p3
  Vector type: Zebrafish plasmids
Growth in bacteria
  Bacterial resistance: Ampicillin, 100 μg/mL
  Growth temperature: 37°C
  Growth strain: DH5alpha
  Copy number: High Copy
Gene/Insert
  Gene/Insert name: rab33a
  Species: D. rerio (zebrafish)
  Entrez Gene: rab33a (a.k.a. zgc:153710)
  Tag / fusion protein: mKate2 (N terminal on insert)
  Cloning method: Gateway Cloning
Terms and licenses: Academic/Nonprofit Terms; Industry Terms: Not Available to Industry
How to cite: actc1b-mKate2-rab33a was a gift from Rob Parton (Addgene plasmid # 109623 ; http://n2t.net/addgene:109623 ; RRID:Addgene_109623)
