[The description below was written by a language model from this plasmid's Addgene catalogue record, the feature table of its GenBank file and pLannotate feature annotations shown in this document.]
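Description:
actc1b-mKate2-rab33a is a zebrafish expression plasmid of about 9.6 kb, assembled by multisite Gateway recombination to express zebrafish rab33a fused at its N terminus to the monomeric far-red fluorescent protein mKate2, specifically in muscle. The catalogue lists pDONR p2R-p3 as the backbone, but that more likely describes the entry clone that contributed rab33a. The sequenced plasmid carries the attB4, attB1, attB2 and attB3 sites of a completed three-fragment expression clone, in a pBluescript-like framework with a T3 promoter, lac promoter/operator remnants and a partial f1/M13 origin. It is maintained in E. coli through a high-copy ColE1/pUC origin and selected with ampicillin via the bla gene.

The roughly 4 kb segment between attB4 and attB1 is unannotated in both feature tables. From the construct name and stated purpose it presumably holds the actc1b (cardiac alpha-actin 1b) muscle promoter, though the record does not annotate it. Downstream of attB1, a Kozak consensus precedes the mammalian codon-optimised mKate2 coding sequence. This reads through attB2 into the rab33a open reading frame, which the automated annotation detects by similarity to human RAB33A. The frame ends before attB3 and is followed by an SV40 polyadenylation signal. A short match to medaka tyrosinase near the M13 origin may be Tol2 transposon-arm sequence, as found in common zebrafish destination vectors, but the record does not confirm this.

The plasmid belongs to a set of tagged constructs for in vivo cell biology in zebrafish. It allows live imaging of Rab33a localisation in skeletal muscle fibres, and the associated study used such screening to investigate T-tubule formation.
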