LOCUS       Exported 9657 bp ds-DNA circular SYN 13-MAY-2021
DEFINITION  Muscle specific zebrafish expression of mKate2 fused to rab33a.
ACCESSION   .
VERSION     .
KEYWORDS    actc1b-mKate2-rab33a
SOURCE      synthetic DNA construct
  ORGANISM  synthetic DNA construct
REFERENCE   1 (bases 1 to 9657)
  TITLE     Parton Lab Plasmids for in vivo cell biology in the zebrafish
REFERENCE   2 (bases 1 to 9657)
  AUTHORS   .
  TITLE     Direct Submission
  JOURNAL   Exported May 13, 2021 from SnapGene Server 1.1.58
            http://www.snapgene.com
FEATURES             Location/Qualifiers
     source          1..9657
                     /organism="synthetic DNA construct"
                     /mol_type="other DNA"
     primer_bind     complement(144..165)
                     /label=F1ori-F
                     /note="F1 origin, forward primer"
     primer_bind     1061..1077
                     /label=M13 rev
                     /note="common sequencing primer, one of multiple similar
                     variants"
     protein_bind    1097..1117
                     /gene="mutant version of attB"
                     /label=attB4
                     /bound_moiety="BP Clonase(TM)"
                     /note="core recombination site for the Gateway(R) BP
                     reaction"
     protein_bind    5092..5116
                     /gene="mutant version of attB"
                     /label=attB1
                     /bound_moiety="BP Clonase(TM)"
                     /note="recombination site for the Gateway(R) BP reaction"
     regulatory      5117..5126
                     /regulatory_class="other"
                     /note="vertebrate consensus sequence for strong initiation
                     of translation (Kozak, 1987)"
     CDS             5123..5818
                     /codon_start=1
                     /product="monomeric far-red fluorescent protein (Shcherbo
                     et al., 2009)"
                     /label=mKate2
                     /note="mammalian codon-optimized"
                     /translation="MVSELIKENMHMKLYMEGTVNNHHFKCTSEGEGKPYEGTQTMRIK
                     AVEGGPLPFAFDILATSFMYGSKTFINHTQGIPDFFKQSFPEGFTWERVTTYEDGGVLT
                     ATQDTSLQDGCLIYNVKIRGVNFPSNGPVMQKKTLGWEASTETLYPADGGLEGRADMAL
                     KLVGGGHLICNLKTTYRSKKPAKNLKMPGVYYVDRRLERIKEADKETYVEQHEVAVARY
                     CDLPSKLGHR"
     protein_bind    complement(5820..5844)
                     /gene="mutant version of attB"
                     /label=attB2
                     /bound_moiety="BP Clonase(TM)"
                     /note="recombination site for the Gateway(R) BP reaction"
     protein_bind    complement(6554..6574)
                     /gene="mutant version of attB"
                     /label=attB3
                     /bound_moiety="BP Clonase(TM)"
                     /note="core recombination site for the Gateway(R) BP
                     reaction"
     primer_bind     complement(6582..6598)
                     /label=M13 fwd
                     /note="common sequencing primer, one of multiple similar
                     variants"
     polyA_signal    6614..6748
                     /label=SV40 poly(A) signal
                     /note="SV40 polyadenylation signal"
     primer_bind     complement(6638..6657)
                     /label=EBV-rev
                     /note="SV40 polyA terminator, reverse primer"
     primer_bind     6692..6711
                     /label=SV40pA-R
                     /note="SV40 polyA, reverse primer"
     primer_bind     complement(7420..7436)
                     /label=SK primer
                     /note="common sequencing primer, one of multiple similar
                     variants"
     primer_bind     complement(7420..7436)
                     /label=pBluescriptSK
                     /note="For pBluescript vector"
     primer_bind     complement(7473..7493)
                     /label=T3
                     /note="T3 promoter, forward primer"
     promoter        complement(7473..7491)
                     /label=T3 promoter
                     /note="promoter for bacteriophage T3 RNA polymerase"
     primer_bind     complement(7512..7528)
                     /label=M13 rev
                     /note="common sequencing primer, one of multiple similar
                     variants"
     primer_bind     complement(7525..7547)
                     /label=M13/pUC Reverse
                     /note="In lacZ gene"
     protein_bind    7536..7552
                     /label=lac operator
                     /bound_moiety="lac repressor encoded by lacI"
                     /note="The lac repressor binds to the lac operator to
                     inhibit transcription in E. coli. This inhibition can be
                     relieved by adding lactose or
                     isopropyl-beta-D-thiogalactopyranoside (IPTG)."
     promoter        complement(7560..7590)
                     /label=lac promoter
                     /note="promoter for the E. coli lac operon"
     protein_bind    7605..7626
                     /label=CAP binding site
                     /bound_moiety="E. coli catabolite activator protein"
                     /note="CAP binding activates transcription in the presence
                     of cAMP."
     primer_bind     complement(7743..7760)
                     /label=L4440
                     /note="L4440 vector, forward primer"
     rep_origin      complement(7914..8502)
                     /direction=LEFT
                     /label=ori
                     /note="high-copy-number ColE1/pMB1/pBR322/pUC origin of
                     replication"
     primer_bind     complement(7994..8013)
                     /label=pBR322ori-F
                     /note="pBR322 origin, forward primer"
     CDS             complement(8673..9533)
                     /codon_start=1
                     /gene="bla"
                     /product="beta-lactamase"
                     /label=AmpR
                     /note="confers resistance to ampicillin, carbenicillin, and
                     related antibiotics"
                     /translation="MSIQHFRVALIPFFAAFCLPVFAHPETLVKVKDAEDQLGARVGYI
                     ELDLNSGKILESFRPEERFPMMSTFKVLLCGAVLSRIDAGQEQLGRRIHYSQNDLVEYS
                     PVTEKHLTDGMTVRELCSAAITMSDNTAANLLLTTIGGPKELTAFLHNMGDHVTRLDRW
                     EPELNEAIPNDERDTTMPVAMATTLRKLLTGELLTLASRQQLIDWMEADKVAGPLLRSA
                     LPAGWFIADKSGAGERGSRGIIAALGPDGKPSRIVVIYTTGSQATMDERNRQIAEIGAS
                     LIKHW"
     primer_bind     9296..9315
                     /label=Amp-R
                     /note="Ampicillin resistance gene, reverse primer"
     promoter        complement(9534..9638)
                     /gene="bla"
                     /label=AmpR promoter
ORIGIN
        1 ccacctaaat tgtaagcgtt aatattttgt taaaattcgc gttaaatttt tgttaaatca
       61 gctcattttt taaccaatag gccgaaatcg gcaaaatccc ttataaatca aaagaataga
      121 ccgagatagg gttgagtgtt gttccagttt ggaacaagag tccactatta aagaacgtgg
      181 actccaacgt caaagggcga aaaaccgtct atcagggcga tggcccacgc tggctaagaa
      241 ctcatcagcc tccccggtcc atctacccac gtaccaatgc accaattggc cacaatgacg
      301 gctactacat ggtgccattc cttcctcttt ataggaatgg agactacctc ctgtccaaca
      361 aggctcttgg atacgagtac gcctacctgt tggacccagg tcattgcaca acaccagaaa
      421 tgccctctga tctgcaaaag acgtgaatat ctgttcagac acccatatcc actctgttcc
      481 acacaggtca gaggtttgtc caggagttct tgacagaggt gtaaaaagta ctcaaaaatt
      541 ttactcaagt gaaagtacaa gtacttaggg aaaattttac tcaattaaaa gtaaaagtat
      601 ctggctagaa tcttacttga gtaaaagtaa aaaagtactc cattaaaatt gtacttgagt
      661 attaaggaag taaaagtaaa agcaagaaag aaaactagag attcttgttt aagcttttaa
      721 tctcaaaaaa cattaaatga aatgcataca aggttttatc ctgctttaga actgtttgta
      781 tttaattatc aaactataag acagacaatc taatgccagt acacgctact caaagttgta
      841 aaacctcaga tttaacttca gtagaagctg attctcaaaa ttgttagtgt caagcctagc
      901 tcttttgggg ctgaaaagca atcctgcagt gctgaaaagc ctctcacagg cagccgatgc
      961 gggaagaggt gtattagtct tgatagagag gctgcaaata gcaggaaacg tgagcagaga
     1021 ctccctggtg tctgaaacac aggccagatg ggccctcgag caggaaacag ctatgaccat
     1081 gattacgcca agctatcaac tttgtataga aaagttggca cgcgcagatt ccgtgtgggc
     1141 ctggtaatat cttaccattt taagctattt taagattagg gaaaaaaatt aaataaaact
     1201 actttaaaat tactttcctt aaaaagcaac atatttattt agtttttgtt taactggctc
     1261 aagattgtaa tattttactt ttacatgttt tttttaagta cctaaatgtg ttcaaaagta
     1321 aagtatgtta ttgttttttt ttttttaatg ttagctaagc tttaaattgt aatatattac
     1381 ttttaaaagt gactttttaa aaatgtaaat aaaaaagtaa ctataaatgt gtaatgcatg
     1441 ttatttctgt gggtttttta attttcatct caactgggct tacaatttta acataataaa
     1501 aatcaaatca aatcaaatca ggcccttatt tgtcacatac actcttgtat actgaaataa
     1561 actaaatgtt gagaaaaatt taaatacacc aaaataacgc ataccttttt tgtaattacc
     1621 taagtaaaac atttagttcc ttttttaagt gactcaagat tgtaatctat taattgtaaa
     1681 agataaaact agtgatcaat ctgacgtgct tctatgcagc ctgtgagatt aattgtgatg
     1741 tttaattatt aaacaattta aatggatcaa acatttcaca tgtgcttatt gtgtccaaca
     1801 aaaccagcag aagcacttaa aaatattgca tgacaacatg agtttttaat gtaaattata
     1861 tatacttcct aaacgaagtt aatcatattt tctaaaataa taatgtcatt gaaatattta
     1921 aataaatgat aanctttagt tgattcaaca taaaattgaa agcaataagg actttttttt
     1981 ttttacagcg gtgaagcaaa agcntgnaaa taatcatata aatataataa ataaataaat
     2041 aaaataatgg ttcttggtgc aaatatgaac actttaaata aatatagaat aaatatgatc
     2101 aataagtcat aacgacgtgt tttatgttga ttataattta aacatgtttc taacgcaagt
     2161 tttaaaaact gttttaaagt attattttaa gttataagat caatttgact caacattttg
     2221 tagtgaaaat atgttgtgta aaattaatat aatatacact ataaaaatgc aaggttccac
     2281 acaattcatt catgttgtcc caacacaaat cgattaagtt aacaaatata tgtggattga
     2341 acataaaaaa ttaagttgtc ccaatgaaat ctcaagaatt gtgttgtttc agctcatttt
     2401 aaataagtag ttttaacaag taaaaaataa catatttttg agtgtgtata tatatatatt
     2461 tatatattac aaaatataat aatataaaat gtaaaagata taaaccatgc tacatatatt
     2521 taagagctat tttgcacatt acttttttgc aagccatttg agtgtttttt tacaaatata
     2581 tattagctaa atatacaata tcttaaatat acaattaatc agacatgcaa aaaatgcatt
     2641 taacctacat aaaaatacat gatcaacata tgttttatgc tgattacaac taaatcaaac
     2701 gtaatgaaat taatttataa aagcgattta aatatgtcaa tattttaagt taaaatcact
     2761 tgaaacctac tataaatgaa cttaaattta aaaaatctcc tttaattcca atgcagcact
     2821 gttgtttttt cagctgagga cccccggtgc agatggttgg cccccggccc gctattctaa
     2881 ggaagccttt cttaatttta gggcggcgct gcatgcgctc agatcagatt cacgggtgga
     2941 gagggttatt ttctcttttt tattttttct tgcctgctca tatttgggcc tgtgtgaacc
     3001 ccaggctccg cctcggcccc caggagccgc tcttatttaa aggggatcct cgccttcagt
     3061 cttcgtccca gtggaagcat cagtcttgtg ataacaactt ggtgagtcct acagaccagc
     3121 gctcgactct aggctttaaa tgcattgatt tctctggatt agctaccggg agagttttaa
     3181 ctttgcttat tagtcttgtg cttgaactgc taggtttaaa gagggttttc tctaatgcat
     3241 gcatgaagcg acagctgaaa accagaaata gagcgtttgt cctcctgtta aactctagcc
     3301 tttctttggc atttgtcagt ccgagtcttc agctgccggc aggagattgg gtttcagtaa
     3361 cacttgctga gcacaaacta cacgtgcttc cttcagattt aattcattat taatcattct
     3421 agatttaaat gatcttctta ctcattgctg attattttag ccttgcggag cagattaaat
     3481 gagcacgtgt ttattaagat tgatttaaat ataattaata tttcaccact gtagttttaa
     3541 aattgccttc taagtcatgg ttgattttta ataggtatcg gctctaatta gattactatt
     3601 ttggttttta aatgttattt ctatttcatt tgtaggctcg tttttaatgt gattttatta
     3661 gattctagtt ttaaaatcat cttttagcct tactgagcag actgaatgaa catgtttcat
     3721 taagattaac ttcattatag ttaattattt aatcattcta gtggattata aatcagctct
     3781 atttaaattg attgtcgtgt ttatttctat ttgatttttg attatttttt aaggtcgttt
     3841 ttatgtgatt tttccccgat tctaatttta aactaattgt ttgattttta tatgattcga
     3901 ctctttttaa atgaattgtt ttgctttttt tattgagcat atatatatat tatacaattt
     3961 caatcaacaa ttgttgtgct ttttaaatgt tgtttctatt tcatttctag ggtcgatttt
     4021 attcgattct agttttaaaa tcgtgatttc taactcctaa ccttactgag cagactgaat
     4081 gaacatgttt catcaagatt aacttcatta tagttaatta ttgaatcggg ctagtggttt
     4141 ataaatcagc tctattataa attaattgtc atcattattt ctatttaatt tttattattt
     4201 ttttaggatt atttttaagg gatttttttc acgttctagt tttaaactca atgctcatta
     4261 ctgctcaccc ttgctgagca gtctttcgtt aagattaaat taattaataa cccattctag
     4321 ttttaaaaca gtgtcttaag gcatagctga tattttacaa gtttactatt taatatatct
     4381 ccatttcttt ttttagggtc gatttcatct gatttgatta atttttatta tcttcactaa
     4441 gctttttgtt ctaggtttta ttctcagtat tattactgtt atatttgaac tgaatttctc
     4501 ctcatagttt attcatttta tttatttatt ttttgtttat tcgctatttt gtattttagt
     4561 ttttaattag aaattttatt agaatcgttt tgaactagtt tttatgcact ctaacattaa
     4621 tattaaatca taactattat ttttattata atttatttgt gtttatcttt ttgtgtagct
     4681 ttcatgtgtt tttattttag ttttattatg tttgcattga attttttgga ctagtttata
     4741 taacgatata cagaaaagcc atgacaacaa atgtttttat aatacctatt aagtataagc
     4801 taatcagatt tccactattc tgttcaaagt taacattatt agccattctg atggatcatt
     4861 tgacatttgt catatgtctt tatgaacact gctctttcag atgccacttt taaagctgtt
     4921 ttttacagta aatgaacgtt tattattatg acattatttc ctaaggcctc tagagtacag
     4981 caggatgtgg cgtgtgcatt actgtgtaat tatgctgact gtaaatgtgc atttatagac
     5041 tgtcagcatg tctgactgtg cgctgttgtg atttgtcctg cacagaccaa ggcaagtttg
     5101 tacaaaaaag caggctgcca ccatggtgag cgagctgatt aaggagaaca tgcacatgaa
     5161 gctgtacatg gagggcaccg tgaacaacca ccacttcaag tgcacatccg agggcgaagg
     5221 caagccctac gagggcaccc agaccatgag aatcaaggcg gtcgagggcg gccctctccc
     5281 cttcgccttc gacatcctgg ctaccagctt catgtacggc agcaaaacct tcatcaacca
     5341 cacccagggc atccccgact tctttaagca gtccttcccc gagggcttca catgggagag
     5401 agtcaccaca tacgaagacg ggggcgtgct gaccgctacc caggacacca gcctccagga
     5461 cggctgcctc atctacaacg tcaagatcag aggggtgaac ttcccatcca acggccctgt
     5521 gatgcagaag aaaacactcg gctgggaggc ctccaccgag accctgtacc ccgctgacgg
     5581 cggcctggaa ggcagagccg acatggccct gaagctcgtg ggcgggggcc acctgatctg
     5641 caacttgaag accacataca gatccaagaa acccgctaag aacctcaaga tgcccggcgt
     5701 ctactatgtg gacagaagac tggaaagaat caaggaggcc gacaaagaga cctacgtcga
     5761 gcagcacgag gtggctgtgg ccagatactg cgacctccct agcaaactgg ggcacagaga
     5821 cccagctttc ttgtacaaag tggtggcaaa tgaattctca gaaaacagag acggaactgc
     5881 caactcacgc catgccaacc tcacgtcgtc actagacctg agcacgtctc tggatcacag
     5941 cgtgcagacg cggattttta aaatcattgt catcggggac tcaaatgtgg gaaagacctg
     6001 tttaaccttc cgcttcaccg gcggagcctt cccgtgcaaa actgaagcca ccatcggcgt
     6061 ggatttcagg gagaaagcgg tggagatcga gggcgagaaa ataaaggtac aagtatggga
     6121 cacagcaggc caggagcgct ttcgaaagag catggttgag cactactacc gcaatgtgca
     6181 tgctgttgtt tttgtgtacg acgtcactaa gatggcctca ttccaaaacc taaaaacctg
     6241 gattcaggag tgcaacggtc acggggtgtc atcggcagtg cctcgtgttt tggtgggcaa
     6301 caaatgtgat ctagttgacc agatccaggt gccttccaac actgccctca agtttgccga
     6361 tgcctataac atgctactgt ttgaaacatc agccaaagat cccaaggaga gccagaacgt
     6421 ggactccatt ttcatgtgcc tggcatgtcg tctaaaagcc caaaagtccc tgatttacag
     6481 agatgtggag agagaagatg gcagagtaag gctgacgcat caaccagacc ccaagagtaa
     6541 ctgcccgtgc tgacaacttt attatacata gttgataatt cactggccgt cgttttacgg
     6601 taccatcgat gatgatccag acatgataag atacattgat gagtttggac aaaccacaac
     6661 tagaatgcag tgaaaaaaat gctttatttg tgaaatttgt gatgctattg ctttatttgt
     6721 aaccattata agctgcaata aacaagttaa caacaacaat tgcattcatt ttatgtttca
     6781 ggttcagggg gaggtgtggg aggtttttta aagcaagtaa aacctctaca aatgtggtat
     6841 ggctgattat gatcctctag atcagatctg cgaagatacg gccacgggtg ctcttgatcc
     6901 tgtggctgat tttggactgt gctgctcgca gctgctgatg aatcacatac ttcctccatt
     6961 ttcttccact gattgactgt tataatttcc ctaatttcca ggtcaaggtg ctgtgcattg
     7021 tggtaataga tgtgacatga cgtcacttcc aaaggaccaa tgaacatgtc tgaccaattt
     7081 catataatgt gaaaacgatt ttcataggca gaataaataa catttaaatt aaactgggca
     7141 tcagcgcaat tcaattggtt tggtaatagc aagggaaaat agaatgaagt gatctccaaa
     7201 aaataagtac tttttgactg taaataaaat tgtaaggagt aaaaagtact tttttttcta
     7261 aaaaaatgta attaagtaaa agtaaaagta ttgattttta attgtactca agtaaagtaa
     7321 aaatccccaa aaataatact taagtacagt aatcaagtaa aattactcaa gtactttaca
     7381 cctctggttc ttgaccccct accttcagca agcccagcag atccactagt tctagagcgg
     7441 ccgccaccgc ggtggagctc cagcttttgt tccctttagt gagggttaat tgcgcgcttg
     7501 gcgtaatcat ggtcatagct gtttcctgtg tgaaattgtt atccgctcac aattccacac
     7561 aacatacgag ccggaagcat aaagtgtaaa gcctggggtg cctaatgagt gagctaactc
     7621 acattaattg cgttgcgctc actgcccgct ttccagtcgg gaaacctgtc gtgccagctg
     7681 cattaatgaa tcggccaacg cgcggggaga ggcggtttgc gtattgggcg ctcttccgct
     7741 tcctcgctca ctgactcgct gcgctcggtc gttcggctgc ggcgagcggt atcagctcac
     7801 tcaaaggcgg taatacggtt atccacagaa tcaggggata acgcaggaaa gaacatgtga
     7861 gcaaaaggcc agcaaaaggc caggaaccgt aaaaaggccg cgttgctggc gtttttccat
     7921 aggctccgcc cccctgacga gcatcacaaa aatcgacgct caagtcagag gtggcgaaac
     7981 ccgacaggac tataaagata ccaggcgttt ccccctggaa gctccctcgt gcgctctcct
     8041 gttccgaccc tgccgcttac cggatacctg tccgcctttc tcccttcggg aagcgtggcg
     8101 ctttctcata gctcacgctg taggtatctc agttcggtgt aggtcgttcg ctccaagctg
     8161 ggctgtgtgc acgaaccccc cgttcagccc gaccgctgcg ccttatccgg taactatcgt
     8221 cttgagtcca acccggtaag acacgactta tcgccactgg cagcagccac tggtaacagg
     8281 attagcagag cgaggtatgt aggcggtgct acagagttct tgaagtggtg gcctaactac
     8341 ggctacacta gaaggacagt atttggtatc tgcgctctgc tgaagccagt taccttcgga
     8401 aaaagagttg gtagctcttg atccggcaaa caaaccaccg ctggtagcgg tggttttttt
     8461 gtttgcaagc agcagattac gcgcagaaaa aaaggatctc aagaagatcc tttgatcttt
     8521 tctacggggt ctgacgctca gtggaacgaa aactcacgtt aagggatttt ggtcatgaga
     8581 ttatcaaaaa ggatcttcac ctagatcctt ttaaattaaa aatgaagttt taaatcaatc
     8641 taaagtatat atgagtaaac ttggtctgac agttaccaat gcttaatcag tgaggcacct
     8701 atctcagcga tctgtctatt tcgttcatcc atagttgcct gactccccgt cgtgtagata
     8761 actacgatac gggagggctt accatctggc cccagtgctg caatgatacc gcgagaccca
     8821 cgctcaccgg ctccagattt atcagcaata aaccagccag ccggaagggc cgagcgcaga
     8881 agtggtcctg caactttatc cgcctccatc cagtctatta attgttgccg ggaagctaga
     8941 gtaagtagtt cgccagttaa tagtttgcgc aacgttgttg ccattgctac aggcatcgtg
     9001 gtgtcacgct cgtcgtttgg tatggcttca ttcagctccg gttcccaacg atcaaggcga
     9061 gttacatgat cccccatgtt gtgcaaaaaa gcggttagct ccttcggtcc tccgatcgtt
     9121 gtcagaagta agttggccgc agtgttatca ctcatggtta tggcagcact gcataattct
     9181 cttactgtca tgccatccgt aagatgcttt tctgtgactg gtgagtactc aaccaagtca
     9241 ttctgagaat agtgtatgcg gcgaccgagt tgctcttgcc cggcgtcaat acgggataat
     9301 accgcgccac atagcagaac tttaaaagtg ctcatcattg gaaaacgttc ttcggggcga
     9361 aaactctcaa ggatcttacc gctgttgaga tccagttcga tgtaacccac tcgtgcaccc
     9421 aactgatctt cagcatcttt tactttcacc agcgtttctg ggtgagcaaa aacaggaagg
     9481 caaaatgccg caaaaaaggg aataagggcg acacggaaat gttgaatact catactcttc
     9541 ctttttcaat attattgaag catttatcag ggttattgtc tcatgagcgg atacatattt
     9601 gaatgtattt agaaaaataa acaaataggg gttccgcgca catttccccg aaaagtg
//
