Features (pLannotate 1.2.2; 21 found; start..end, strand, type, name):
      2..22      +  protein_bind   attB1: mutant version of attB; core recombination site for the Gateway® BP reaction BP Clonase™
     32..727     +  CDS            mKate2: mKate2 is a basic (constitutively fluorescent) red fluorescent protein published in 2009, derived from Entacmaea quadricolor. It is reported to be a rapidly-maturing monomer with moderate acid sensitivity.
    729..753     -  protein_bind   attB2: mutant version of attB; recombination site for the Gateway® BP reaction BP Clonase™
    815..1459    +  CDS            RAB33A (fragment): RB33A_HUMAN - Also known as RABS10. Experimental evidence at protein level: Swiss-Prot protein existence level 1. From Homo sapiens (Human).
   1463..1483    -  protein_bind   attB3: mutant version of attB; core recombination site for the Gateway® BP reaction BP Clonase™
   1487..1507    +  CDS            lacZα (fragment): LacZα fragment of β-galactosidase; lacZ fragment
   1523..1657    -  polyA_signal   SV40 poly(A) signal: SV40 polyadenylation signal
   1680..1763    -  CDS            large T antigen (fragment): large T antigen from SV40 (simian virus 40)
   2329..2369    -  misc_feature   MCS (fragment): pBluescript multiple cloning site
   2382..2400    -  promoter       T3 promoter: promoter for bacteriophage T3 RNA polymerase
   2445..2461    -  protein_bind   lac operator: The lac repressor binds to the lac operator to inhibit transcription in E. coli. This inhibition can be relieved by adding lactose or isopropyl-β-D-thiogalactopyranoside (IPTG). lac repressor encoded by lacI
   2469..2499    -  promoter       lac promoter: promoter for the E. coli lac operon
   2514..2535    -  protein_bind   CAP binding site: CAP binding activates transcription in the presence of cAMP. E. coli catabolite activator protein
   2548..2640    -  CDS            lacI (fragment): lac repressor; lacI; The lac repressor binds to the lac operator to inhibit transcription in E. coli. This inhibition can be relieved by adding lactose or isopropyl-β-D-thiogalactopyranoside (IPTG).
   2823..3411    -  rep_origin     ori: high-copy-number ColE1/pMB1/pBR322/pUC origin of replication
   3582..4442    -  CDS            AmpR: β-lactamase; bla; confers resistance to ampicillin, carbenicillin, and related antibiotics
   4443..4547    -  promoter       AmpR promoter: bla
   4573..4794    -  rep_origin     M13 ori (fragment): M13 bacteriophage origin of replication; arrow indicates direction of (+) strand synthesis
   4794..5081    +  CDS            tyr (fragment): TYRO_ORYLA - Also known as tyro. Experimental evidence at transcript level: Swiss-Prot protein existence level 2. This is a copper-containing oxidase that functions in the formation of pigments such as melanins and other polyphenolic compounds. From Oryzias latipes (Japanese rice fish) (Japanese killifish).
   5663..5683    +  protein_bind   attB4: mutant version of attB; core recombination site for the Gateway® BP reaction BP Clonase™
   6584..6600    -  promoter       copia promoter (fragment): strong promoter from the Drosophila transposable element copia (Sinclair et al., 1986)
>Addgene plasmid #109623 | actc1b-mKate2-rab33a | addgene full sequence | sequence record 221227 | Addgene NGS Result
GCAAGTTTGTACAAAAAAGCAGGCTGCCACCATGGTGAGCGAGCTGATTAAGGAGAACATGCACATGAAG
CTGTACATGGAGGGCACCGTGAACAACCACCACTTCAAGTGCACATCCGAGGGCGAAGGCAAGCCCTACG
AGGGCACCCAGACCATGAGAATCAAGGCGGTCGAGGGCGGCCCTCTCCCCTTCGCCTTCGACATCCTGGC
TACCAGCTTCATGTACGGCAGCAAAACCTTCATCAACCACACCCAGGGCATCCCCGACTTCTTTAAGCAG
TCCTTCCCCGAGGGCTTCACATGGGAGAGAGTCACCACATACGAAGACGGGGGCGTGCTGACCGCTACCC
AGGACACCAGCCTCCAGGACGGCTGCCTCATCTACAACGTCAAGATCAGAGGGGTGAACTTCCCATCCAA
CGGCCCTGTGATGCAGAAGAAAACACTCGGCTGGGAGGCCTCCACCGAGACCCTGTACCCCGCTGACGGC
GGCCTGGAAGGCAGAGCCGACATGGCCCTGAAGCTCGTGGGCGGGGGCCACCTGATCTGCAACTTGAAGA
CCACATACAGATCCAAGAAACCCGCTAAGAACCTCAAGATGCCCGGCGTCTACTATGTGGACAGAAGACT
GGAAAGAATCAAGGAGGCCGACAAAGAGACCTACGTCGAGCAGCACGAGGTGGCTGTGGCCAGATACTGC
GACCTCCCTAGCAAACTGGGGCACAGAGACCCAGCTTTCTTGTACAAAGTGGTGGCAAATGAATTCTCAG
AAAACAGAGACGGAACTGCCAACTCACGCCATGCCAACCTCACGTCGTCACTAGACCTGAGCACGTCTCT
GGATCACAGCGTGCAGACGCGGATTTTTAAAATCATTGTCATCGGGGACTCAAATGTGGGAAAGACCTGT
TTAACCTTCCGCTTCACCGGCGGAGCCTTCCCGTGCAAAACTGAAGCCACCATCGGCGTGGATTTCAGGG
AGAAAGCGGTGGAGATCGAGGGCGAGAAAATAAAGGTACAAGTATGGGACACAGCAGGCCAGGAGCGCTT
TCGAAAGAGCATGGTTGAGCACTACTACCGCAATGTGCATGCTGTTGTTTTTGTGTACGACGTCACTAAG
ATGGCCTCATTCCAAAACCTAAAAACCTGGATTCAGGAGTGCAACGGTCACGGGGTGTCATCGGCAGTGC
CTCGTGTTTTGGTGGGCAACAAATGTGATCTAGTTGACCAGATCCAGGTGCCTTCCAACACTGCCCTCAA
GTTTGCCGATGCCTATAACATGCTACTGTTTGAAACATCAGCCAAAGATCCCAAGGAGAGCCAGAACGTG
GACTCCATTTTCATGTGCCTGGCATGTCGTCTAAAAGCCCAAAAGTCCCTGATTTACAGAGATGTGGAGA
GAGAAGATGGCAGAGTAAGGCTGACGCATCAACCAGACCCCAAGAGTAACTGCCCGTGCTGACAACTTTA
TTATACATAGTTGATAATTCACTGGCCGTCGTTTTACGGTACCATCGATGATGATCCAGACATGATAAGA
TACATTGATGAGTTTGGACAAACCACAACTAGAATGCAGTGAAAAAAATGCTTTATTTGTGAAATTTGTG
ATGCTATTGCTTTATTTGTAACCATTATAAGCTGCAATAAACAAGTTAACAACAACAATTGCATTCATTT
TATGTTTCAGGTTCAGGGGGAGGTGTGGGAGGTTTTTTAAAGCAAGTAAAACCTCTACAAATGTGGTATG
GCTGATTATGATCCTCTAGATCAGATCTGCGAAGATACGGCCACGGGTGCTCTTGATCCTGTGGCTGATT
TTGGACTGTGCTGCTCGCAGCTGCTGATGAATCACATACTTCCTCCATTTTCTTCCACTGATTGACTGTT
ATAATTTCCCTAATTTCCAGGTCAAGGTGCTGTGCATTGTGGTAATAGATGTGACATGACGTCACTTCCA
AAGGACCAATGAACATGTCTGACCAATTTCATATAATGTGAAAACGATTTTCATAGGCAGAATAAATAAC
ATTTAAATTAAACTGGGCATCAGCGCAATTCAATTGGTTTGGTAATAGCAAGGGAAAATAGAATGAAGTG
ATCTCCAAAAAATAAGTACTTTTTGACTGTAAATAAAATTGTAAGGAGTAAAAAGTACTTTTTTTTCTAA
AAAAATGTAATTAAGTAAAAGTAAAAGTATTGATTTTTAATTGTACTCAAGTAAAGTAAAAATCCCCAAA
AATAATACTTAAGTACAGTAATCAAGTAAAATTACTCAAGTACTTTACACCTCTGGTTCTTGACCCCCTA
CCTTCAGCAAGCCCAGCAGATCCACTAGTTCTAGAGCGGCCGCCACCGCGGTGGAGCTCCAGCTTTTGTT
CCCTTTAGTGAGGGTTAATTGCGCGCTTGGCGTAATCATGGTCATAGCTGTTTCCTGTGTGAAATTGTTA
TCCGCTCACAATTCCACACAACATACGAGCCGGAAGCATAAAGTGTAAAGCCTGGGGTGCCTAATGAGTG
AGCTAACTCACATTAATTGCGTTGCGCTCACTGCCCGCTTTCCAGTCGGGAAACCTGTCGTGCCAGCTGC
ATTAATGAATCGGCCAACGCGCGGGGAGAGGCGGTTTGCGTATTGGGCGCTCTTCCGCTTCCTCGCTCAC
TGACTCGCTGCGCTCGGTCGTTCGGCTGCGGCGAGCGGTATCAGCTCACTCAAAGGCGGTAATACGGTTA
TCCACAGAATCAGGGGATAACGCAGGAAAGAACATGTGAGCAAAAGGCCAGCAAAAGGCCAGGAACCGTA
AAAAGGCCGCGTTGCTGGCGTTTTTCCATAGGCTCCGCCCCCCTGACGAGCATCACAAAAATCGACGCTC
AAGTCAGAGGTGGCGAAACCCGACAGGACTATAAAGATACCAGGCGTTTCCCCCTGGAAGCTCCCTCGTG
CGCTCTCCTGTTCCGACCCTGCCGCTTACCGGATACCTGTCCGCCTTTCTCCCTTCGGGAAGCGTGGCGC
TTTCTCATAGCTCACGCTGTAGGTATCTCAGTTCGGTGTAGGTCGTTCGCTCCAAGCTGGGCTGTGTGCA
CGAACCCCCCGTTCAGCCCGACCGCTGCGCCTTATCCGGTAACTATCGTCTTGAGTCCAACCCGGTAAGA
CACGACTTATCGCCACTGGCAGCAGCCACTGGTAACAGGATTAGCAGAGCGAGGTATGTAGGCGGTGCTA
CAGAGTTCTTGAAGTGGTGGCCTAACTACGGCTACACTAGAAGAACAGTATTTGGTATCTGCGCTCTGCT
GAAGCCAGTTACCTTCGGAAAAAGAGTTGGTAGCTCTTGATCCGGCAAACAAACCACCGCTGGTAGCGGT
GGTTTTTTTGTTTGCAAGCAGCAGATTACGCGCAGAAAAAAAGGATCTCAAGAAGATCCTTTGATCTTTT
CTACGGGGTCTGACGCTCAGTGGAACGAAAACTCACGTTAAGGCATTTTGGTCATGAGATTATCAAAAAG
GATCTTCACCTAGATCCTTTTAAATTAAAAATGAAGTTTTAAATCAATCTAAAGTATATATGAGTAAACT
TGGTCTGACAGTTACCAATGCTTAATCAGTGAGGCACCTATCTCAGCGATCTGTCTATTTCGTTCATCCA
TAGTTGCCTGACTCCCCGTCGTGTAGATAACTACGATACGGGAGGGCTTACCATCTGGCCCCAGTGCTGC
AATGATACCGCGAGACCCACGCTCACCGGCTCCAGATTTATCAGCAATAAACCAGCCAGCCGGAAGGGCC
GAGCGCAGAAGTGGTCCTGCAACTTTATCCGCCTCCATCCAGTCTATTAATTGTTGCCGGGAAGCTAGAG
TAAGTAGTTCGCCAGTTAATAGTTTGCGCAACGTTGTTGCCATTGCTACAGGCATCGTGGTGTCACGCTC
GTCGTTTGGTATGGCTTCATTCAGCTCCGGTTCCCAACGATCAAGGCGAGTTACATGATCCCCCATGTTG
TGCAAAAAAGCGGTTAGCTCCTTCGGTCCTCCGATCGTTGTCAGAAGTAAGTTGGCCGCAGTGTTATCAC
TCATGGTTATGGCAGCACTGCATAATTCTCTTACTGTCATGCCATCCGTAAGATGCTTTTCTGTGACTGG
TGAGTACTCAACCAAGTCATTCTGAGAATAGTGTATGCGGCGACCGAGTTGCTCTTGCCCGGCGTCAATA
CGGGATAATACCGCGCCACATAGCAGAACTTTAAAAGTGCTCATCATTGGAAAACGTTCTTCGGGGCGAA
AACTCTCAAGGATCTTACCGCTGTTGAGATCCAGTTCGATGTAACCCACTCGTGCACCCAACTGATCTTC
AGCATCTTTTACTTTCACCAGCGTTTCTGGGTGAGCAAAAACAGGAAGGCAAAATGCCGCAAAAAAGGGA
ATAAGGGCGACACGGAAATGTTGAATACTCATACTCTTCCTTTTTCAATATTATTGAAGCATTTATCAGG
GTTATTGTCTCATGAGCGGATACATATTTGAATGTATTTAGAAAAATAAACAAATAGGGGTTCCGCGCAC
ATTTCCCCGAAAAGTGCCACCTAAATTGTAAGCGTTAATATTTTGTTAAAATTCGCGTTAAATTTTTGTT
AAATCAGCTCATTTTTTAACCAATAGGCCGAAATCGGCAAAATCCCTTATAAATCAAAAGAATAGACCGA
GATAGGGTTGAGTGTTGTTCCAGTTTGGAACAAGAGTCCACTATTAAAGAACGTGGACTCCAACGTCAAA
GGGCGAAAAACCGTCTATCAGGGCGATGGCCCACGCTGGCTAAGAACTCATCAGCCTCCCCGGTCCATCT
ACCCACGTACCAATGCACCAATTGGCCACAATGACGGCTACTACATGGTGCCATTCCTTCCTCTTTATAG
GAATGGAGACTACCTCCTGTCCAACAATGCTCTTGGATACGAGTACGCCTACCTGTTGGACCCAGGTCAT
TGCACAACACCAGAAATGCCCTCTGATCTGCAAAAGACGTGAATATCTGTTCAGACACCCATATCCACTC
TGTTCCACACAGGTCAGAGGTTTGTCCAGGAGTTCTTGACAGAGGTGTAAAAAGTACTCAAAAATTTTAC
TCAAGTGAAAGTACAAGTACTTAGGGAAAATTTTACTCAATTAAAAGTAAAAGTATCTGGCTAGAATCTT
ACTTGAGTAAAAGTAAAAAAGTACTCCATTAAAATTGTACTTGAGTATTAAGGAAGTAAAAGTAAAAGCA
AGAAAGAAAACTAGAGATTCTTGTTTAAGCTTTTAATCTCAAAAAACATTAAATGAAATGCATACAAGGT
TTTATCCTGCTTTAGAACTGTTTGTATTTAATTATCAAACTATAAGACAGACAATCTAATGCCAGTACAC
GCTACTCAAAGTTGTAAAACCTCAGATTTAACTTCAGTAGAAGCTGATTCTCAAAATTGTTAGTGTCAAG
CCTAGCTCTTTTGGGGCTGAAAAGCAATCCTGCAGTGCTGAAAAGCCTCTCACAGGCAGCCGATGCGGGA
AGAGGTGTATTAGTCTTGATAGAGAGGCTGCAAATAGCAGGAAACGTGAGCAGAGACTCCCTGGTGTCTG
AAACACAGGCCAGATGGGCCCTCGAGCAGGAAACAGCTATGACCATGATTACGCCAAGCTATCAACTTTG
TATAGAAAAGTTGGCACGCGCAGATTCCGTGTGGGCCTGGTAATATCTTACCATTTTAAGCTATTTTAAG
ATTAGGGAAAAAAATTAAATAAAACTACTTTAAAATTACTTTCCTTAAAAAGCAACATATTTATTTAGTT
TTTGTTTAACTGGCTCAAGATTGTAATATTTTACTTTTACATGTTTTTTTAAGTACCTAAATGTGTTCAA
AAGTAAAGTATGTTATTGTTTTTTTTTTTTAATGTTAGCTAAGCTTTAAATTGTAATATATTACTTTTAA
AAGTGACTTTTTAAAAATGTAAATAAAAAAGTAACTATAAATGTGTAATGCATGTTATTTCTGTGGGTTT
TTAATTTTCATCTCAACTGGGCTTACAATTTTAACATAATAAAAATCAAATCAAATCAAATCAGGCCCTT
ATTTGTCACATACACTCTTGTATACTGAAATAAACTAAATGTTGAGAAAAATTTAAATACACCAAAATAA
CGCATACCTTTTTTGTAATTACCTAAGTAAAACATTTAGTTCCTTTTTTAAGTGACTCAAGATTGTAATC
TATTAATTGTAAAAGATAAAACTAGTGATCAATCTGACGTGCTTCTATGCAGCCTGTGAGATTAATTGTG
ATGTTTAATTATTAAACAATTTAAATGGATCAAACATTTCACATGTGCTTATTGTGTCCAACAAAACCAG
CAGAAGCACTTAAAAATATTGCATGACAACATGAGTTTTTAATGTAAATTATATATACTTCCTAAACGAA
GTTAATCATATTTCTAAAATAATAATGTCATTGAAATATTTAAATAAATGATAAGCTTTAGTTGATTCAA
CATAAAATTGAAAGCAATAAGGACTTTTTTTTTTTACAGCGGTGAAGCAAAAGCATGTAATAATCATATA
ATATAATAAATAAATAAATAAATAATGGCTCTTGGTGCAAATATGAACACTTTAAATAAATATAGAATAA
ATATGATCAATAAGTCATAACGATGTGTTTTATGTTGATTATAATTTAAACATGTTTCTAACGCAAGTTT
TAAAAACTGTTTTAAAGTATTATTTTAAGTTATAAGATCAATTTGACTCAACATTTTGTAGTGAAAATAT
GTTGTGTAAAATTAATATAATATACACTATAAAAATGCAGGGTTCCACACAATACATTAATGTTGTCCCA
ACACAAATCGATTAAGTTAACAAATATATGTGGATTGAACATAAAAAATTAAGTTGTCCCAATGAAATCT
CAAGAATTGTGTTGTTTCAGCTCATTTTAAATAAGTAGTTTTAACAAGTAAAAAATAACATATTTTTGAG
TGTGTATATATATATATTACAAAATATAATAATATAAAATGTAAAAGATATAAACCATGCTACATATATT
TAAGAGCTATTTTGCACATTACTTTTTTGCAAGCCATTTTAGTGTTTTTTTTACAAATATATATTAGCTA
AATATACAATATCTTAAATATACAATTAATCAGACATGCAATTAATGCATTTAACCTACATAAAAATACA
TGATCAACATATGTTTTATGCTGATTACAACTAAATCAAACGTAATGAAATTAATTTATAAAAGCGATTT
AAATATGTCAATATTTTAAGTTAAAATCACTTGAAACCTACTATAAATGAACTTAAATTAAAAAAATCTC
CTTTAATTCCAATGCAACAGTGTTGTTTTTTCAGCTGAGGACCCCCGGTGCAGATGGTTGGCCCCCGGCC
CGCTATTCTAAGGAAGCCTTTCTTAATTTTAGGGCGGCGCTGCATGCGCTCAGATCAGATTCACGGGTGG
AGAGGGTTATTTTCTCTTTTTTATTTTTTCTTGCCTGCTCATATTTGGGCCTGTGTGAACCCCAGGCTCC
GCCTCGGCCCCCAGGAGCCGCTCTTATTTAAAGGGGATCCTCGCCTTCAGTCTTCGTCCCAGTGGAAGCA
TCAGTCTTGTGATAACAACTTGGTGAGTCCTACAGACCAGCGCTCGACTCTAGGCTTTAAATGCATTGAT
TTCTCTGGATTAGCTACCGGGAGAGTTTTAACTTTGCTTATTAGTCTTGTGCTCGAACTGCTAGGTTTAA
AGAGTGTTTTCTCTAATGCATGCATGAAGCGACAGCTGAAAACCAGAAATAGAGCGTTTGTCCTCCTGTT
AAACTCTAGCCTTTCTTTGGCATTTGTCAGTCCGAGTCTTCAGCTGCCGGCAGGAGATTGGGTTTCAGTA
ACACTTGCTGAGCACAAACTACACGTGCTTTCTTCAGATTTAATTCATTATTAATCATTCTAGATTTAAA
TGATGTTCTTACTCATTGCTGATTATTTTAGCCTTGCGGAGCAGATTAAATGAGCACGTGTTTCATTAAG
ATTGATTTAAATATAATTAATATTTCACCACTGTAGTTTTAAAATTGCCTTCTAAGTCATGGTTGATTTT
TAATAGGTATCGGCTCTAATTAGATTACTATTTTGGTTTTTAAATGTTATTTCTATTTCATTTGTAGGCT
CGTTTTTAATGTGATTTTATTAGATTCTAGTTTTAAAATCATCTCTTAGCCTTAATGAGCAGACTGAATG
AACATGTTTCATTAAGATTAACTTCATTATAATGAATTATTTAATCATTCTAGTGGGTTATAAATCAGCT
CTATTTAAATTAATTGTCGTGTTTATTTCTATTTAATTTTTGATTATTTTTTCAGGGTCGTTTTTATGTG
ATTTTTTCCCGTTTCTAATTTTAAACTAATTGTTTGATTTTTATATGATTCGACTCTTTTTAAATGAATT
GTTTTGCTTTTTTTATTGAGCATATATATATTATACAATTTCAATCAACAATTGTTGTGCTTTTTAAATG
TTGTTTCTATTTCATTTCTAGGGTCGATTTTATTCGATTCTAGTTTTAAAATCGTGATTTTTAACTTCTA
ACCTTACTGAGCAGACTGAATGAACATGTTTCATCAAGATTAACTTCATTATAGTTAATTATTGAATCGT
GCTAGTGGTTTATAAATCAGCTCTATTTAAATTAATCATCATCATTATTTCTATTTAATTTTTATTATTT
CTTTAGGATTATTTTTATGTGATTTTTTTCACGTTCTAGTTTTAAACTCAATGCTCATTACTGCTCACCC
TTGCTGAGCAGTCTTTCGTTAAGATTAAATTAATTAATAACCATTCTAGTTTTAAAACAGTGTCTTAAGG
CATAGCTGATATTTTACAAGTTTACTATTTAATATATCTCCTTTCTTTTTTTAGGGTCGATTTCATCTGA
TTTGATTAATTTTTATTATCTTCACTAAGCTTTTTGTTCTAGGTTTTATTCTCAGTATTATTACTGTTAT
ATTTGAACTGAATTTCTCCTCATAGTTTATTCATTTTATTTATTTATTTTTTGTTTATTCGCTATTTTGT
ATTTTAGTTTTTAATTAGAAATTTTATTAGAATCGTTTTGAACTAGTTTTTATGCACTCTAACATTAATA
TTAAATCATAACTATTATTTTTATTATAATTTATTTGTGTTTATCTTTTTGTGTAGCTTTCATGTGTTTT
TATTTTAGTTTTATTATGTTTGCATTGAATTTTTTGGACTAGTTTATATAACGATATACAGAAAAGCCAT
GACAACAAATGTTTTTATAATACCTATTAAGTATAAGCTAATCAGATTTCCACTATTCTGTTCAAAGTTA
ACATTATTAGCCATTCTGATGGATCATTTGACATTTGTCATATGTCTTTATGAACACTGCTCTTTCAGAT
GCCACTTTTAAAGCTGTTTTTTACAGTAAATGAACGTTTATTATTATGACATTATTTCCTAAGGCCTCTA
GAGTACAGCAGGATGTGGCGTGTGCATTACCGTGTAATTATGCTGACTGTAAATGTGCATTTATAGACTG
TCAGCATGTCTGACTGTGCGCTGTTGTGATTGGTCCTGCACAGACCAAG
